Addgene plasmid #178514: pAAV-syn-F14F15S-jGCaMP7s
Purpose: AAV vector for Flpo recombinase dependent jGCaMP7s
Depositing lab: Ian Wickersham. Depositing organization: Massachusetts Institute of Technology. Publication: Long-term labeling and imaging of synaptically connected neuronal networks in vivo using double-deletion-mutant rabies viruses. Jin L, Sullivan HA, Zhu M, Lavin TK, Matsuyama M, Fu X, Lea NE, Xu R, Hou Y, Rutigliani L, Pruner M, Babcock KR, Ip JPK, Hu M, Daigle TL, Zeng H, Sur M, Feng G, Wickersham IR. Nat Neurosci. 2024 Jan 11. doi: 10.1038/s41593-023-01545-8. PubMed 38212587.
Backbone
  Vector backbone: pAAV
  Vector type: Mammalian Expression, AAV
Growth in bacteria
  Bacterial resistance: Ampicillin, 100 μg/mL
  Growth temperature: 37°C
  Growth strain: NEB Stable
  Copy number: High Copy
Gene/Insert
  Gene/Insert name: jGCaMP7s
  Insert size (bp): 1353
Terms and licenses: Academic/Nonprofit Terms; Industry Terms: Not Available to Industry
How to cite: pAAV-syn-F14F15S-jGCaMP7s was a gift from Ian Wickersham (Addgene plasmid # 178514 ; http://n2t.net/addgene:178514 ; RRID:Addgene_178514)
