[The description below was written by a language model from this plasmid's Addgene catalogue record and pLannotate feature annotations shown in this document.]
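Description:
pAAV-syn-F14F15S-jGCaMP7s is an adeno-associated virus transfer plasmid for Flpo recombinase-dependent expression of the genetically encoded calcium indicator jGCaMP7s in neurons. The 5,793 bp plasmid is built on a pAAV backbone and is propagated in E. coli through a high-copy ColE1/pUC-type origin with ampicillin selection (AmpR under its own bla promoter). A phage f1/M13 origin is also present. AAV2 inverted terminal repeats flank the expression cassette and provide the cis signals for replication and packaging of that cassette into AAV particles. A recombination-deficient growth strain is recorded, which is usual for ITR-containing plasmids.

Between the ITRs, the human synapsin I promoter, which confers neuron-specific expression, is followed by a 1,353 bp sensor coding sequence on the minus strand, inverted relative to the promoter, and then by a WPRE and a bovine growth hormone polyadenylation signal in the forward direction. The annotation software labels the coding sequence GCaMP6s, most likely because of its close similarity to that sensor, but its length matches the catalogued jGCaMP7s insert. The inverted orientation is consistent with a Flp-dependent switch, in which the sensor is not expressed until Flpo flips it into the sense orientation. The "F14F15S" in the name presumably refers to the recombinase target sites, but no such sites are annotated. The two short elements flanking the coding sequence are labelled only as β-globin intron fragments, so the exact site arrangement cannot be confirmed from the record. The associated publication concerns long-term labeling and imaging of synaptically connected neuronal networks with deletion-mutant rabies viruses, suggesting use for calcium imaging in Flpo-expressing neurons.
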