Features (pLannotate 1.2.2; 16 found; start..end, strand, type, name):
     12..39      +  repeat_region  AAV2 ITR (fragment): inverted terminal repeat of adeno-associated virus serotype 2 inverted
     68..95      +  repeat_region  AAV2 ITR (fragment): inverted terminal repeat of adeno-associated virus serotype 2 inverted
    164..611     +  promoter       hSyn promoter: human synapsin I promoter; confers neuron-specific expression (Kügler et al., 2003)
    654..703     -  intron         β-globin intron (fragment): internally truncated intron from human β-globin
    744..2096    -  CDS            GCaMP6s: improved fluorescent protein-based calcium sensor (Chen et al., 2013)
   2145..2195    -  intron         β-globin intron (fragment): internally truncated intron from human β-globin
   2234..2822    +  misc_feature   WPRE: woodchuck hepatitis virus posttranscriptional regulatory element
   2830..3054    +  polyA_signal   bGH poly(A) signal: bovine growth hormone polyadenylation signal
   3056..3196    +  repeat_region  AAV2 ITR: inverted terminal repeat of adeno-associated virus serotype 2 inverted
   3201..3252    -  misc_feature   bom (fragment): basis of mobility region from pBR322
   3271..3651    +  rep_origin     M13 ori (sequence partly withheld): M13 bacteriophage origin of replication; arrow indicates direction of (+) strand synthesis
   3727..3776    -  misc_feature   bom (fragment): basis of mobility region from pBR322
   3878..3913    -  CDS            rop (fragment): Rop protein, which maintains plasmids at low copy number; rop
   4008..4112    +  promoter       AmpR promoter: bla
   4113..4973    +  CDS            AmpR: β-lactamase; bla; confers resistance to ampicillin, carbenicillin, and related antibiotics
   5144..5732    +  rep_origin     ori: high-copy-number ColE1/pMB1/pBR322/pUC origin of replication
>Addgene plasmid #178514 | pAAV-syn-F14F15S-jGCaMP7s | depositor full sequence | sequence record 346694 | pAAV-syn-F14F15S-jGCaMP7s sequence 5793 bps
CCTGCAGGCAGCTGCGCGCTCGCTCGCTCACTGAGGCCGCCCGGGCGTCGGGCGACCTTTGGTCGCCCGG
CCTCAGTGAGCGAGCGAGCGCGCAGAGAGGGAGTGGCCAACTCCATCACTAGGGGTTCCTGTCGACGCTA
GACTGCAGAGGGCCCTGCGTATGAGTGCAAGTGGGTTTTAGGACCAGGATGAGGCGGGGTGGGGGTGCCT
ACCTGACGACCGACCCCGACCCACTGGACAAGCACCCAACCCCCATTCCCCAAATTGCGCATCCCCTATC
AGAGAGGGGGAGGGGAAACAGGATGCGGCGAGGCGCGTGCGCACTGCCAGCTTCAGCACCGCGGACAGTG
CCTTCGCCCCCGCCTGGCGGCGCGCGCCACCGCCGCCTCAGCACTGAAGGCGCGCTGACGTCACTCGCCG
GTCCCCCGCAAACTCCCCTTCCCGGCCACCTTGGTCGCGTCCGCGCCGCCGCCGGCCCAGCCGGACCGCA
CCACGCGAGGCGCGAGATAGGGGGGCACGGGCGCGACCATCTGCGCTGCGGCGCCGGCGACTCAGCGCTG
CCTCAGTCTGCGGTGGGCAGCGGAGGAGTCGTGTCGTGCCTGAGAGCGCAGTCGAATTCGAAGTTCCTAT
TCTATCAGAAGTATAGGAACTTCGCAGAATGGTAGCTGGATTGTAGCTGCTATTAGCAATATGAAACCTC
TTAGAAGTTCCTATTCTTATAGGAGTATAGGAACTTCGCTAGCTCACTTCGCTGTCATCATTTGTACAAA
CTCTTCGTAGTTTACCTGACCATCCCCATCGATGTCTGCTTCCCTGATCATTTCATCAACCTCTTCATCT
GTTAACTTCTCTCCAAGGTTTGTCATCACGTGGCGAAGCTCTGCTGCACTGATGTAGCCATTGCCATCCT
TATCAAACACACCGAACGCTTCTCTAATTTCTTCTTCCGTGTCCCTGTATTTCATTTTTCTTGCCATCAT
TGTCAGGAACTCAGGGAAGTCGATTGTGCCGTCACCGTCGGCATCTACTTCATTGATCATGTCCTGCAGC
TCTGCTTCTGTGGGGTTCTGCCCCAGAGACCGCATCACCGTCCCCAGCTCCTTGGTTGTTATTGTCCCAT
CCCCGTCCTTGTCAAATAGGGAGAAAAGCTCTTTAAATTCTGCGATCTGCTCTTCAGTCAGTTGGTCAGG
AAGGTTGTACTCCAGCTTGTGCCCCAGGATGTTGCCGTCCTCCTTGAAGTCGATGCCCTTAAGCTCGATG
CGGTTCACCAGGGTGTCGCCCTCGAACTTCACCTCGGCGCGGGTCTTGTAGTTGCCGTCGTCCTTGAAGA
AGATGGTGCGCTCCTGGATGTAGCCTTCGGGCATGGCGGACTTGAAGAAGTCGTGCTGCTTCATGTGGTC
GGGGTAGCGGCTGAAGCACTGCACGCCGTAGGTCAGGGTGGTCACGAGGGTGGGCCAGGGCACGGGCAGC
TTGCCGGTGGTGCAGATGAACTTCAGGGTCAGCTTGCCGTAGGTGGCATCGCCCTCACCCTCGCCGGACA
CGCTGAACTTGTGGCCGTTTACGTCGCCGTCCAGCTCGACCAGGATGGGCACCACCCCGGTGAACAGCTC
CTCGCCCTTGCTCACCATGCTCCCTCCGGTACCGCCCTTGTACAGCTCGTCCATGCCGAGAGTGATCCCG
GCGGCGGTCACGAACTCCAGCAGGACCATGTGATCGCGCTTCTCGTTGGGGTCTTTCGAAAGTTTGGACT
GCACGCTCAGGTAGTGGTTGTCGGGCAGCAGCACGGGGCCGTCGCCGATGGGGGTGTTCTGCTGGTAGTG
GTAGGCGAGCTGCACGCCGCCGTCCTCGATGTTGTGGCGGATGTGGAAGTTCGCCTTGATGCCGTTCTTC
TGCTTGTCGGCCTTGATATAGACGTTCTCGAGTGAGCTCAGCCGACCTATCACTCTGACTGCGTGACCTG
TCTTATTCCACTTACGACGTGATGAGTCGACCATGGTGGCGAGATCCTTATCGTCATCGTCGTACAGATC
CCGACCCATTTGCTGTCCACCAGTCATGCTAGCCATACCATGATGATGATGATGATGAGAACCCATGGTG
GCGGCGCGCCGAAGTTCCTATACTTCTGATAGAATAGGAACTTCTTGCCTTAACCCAGAAATTATCACTG
TTATTCTTTAGAATGGTGCAAAGAGAAGTTCCTATACTCCTATAAGAATAGGAACTTCTCCGGAATCAAC
CTCTGGATTACAAAATTTGTGAAAGATTGACTGGTATTCTTAACTATGTTGCTCCTTTTACGCTATGTGG
ATACGCTGCTTTAATGCCTTTGTATCATGCTATTGCTTCCCGTATGGCTTTCATTTTCTCCTCCTTGTAT
AAATCCTGGTTGCTGTCTCTTTATGAGGAGTTGTGGCCCGTTGTCAGGCAACGTGGCGTGGTGTGCACTG
TGTTTGCTGACGCAACCCCCACTGGTTGGGGCATTGCCACCACCTGTCAGCTCCTTTCCGGGACTTTCGC
TTTCCCCCTCCCTATTGCCACGGCGGAACTCATCGCCGCCTGCCTTGCCCGCTGCTGGACAGGGGCTCGG
CTGTTGGGCACTGACAATTCCGTGGTGTTGTCGGGGAAGCTGACGTCCTTTCCATGGCTGCTCGCCTGTG
TTGCCACCTGGATTCTGCGCGGGACGTCCTTCTGCTACGTCCCTTCGGCCCTCAATCCAGCGGACCTTCC
TTCCCGCGGCCTGCTGCCGGCTCTGCGGCCTCTTCCGCGTCTTCGCCTTCGCCCTCAGACGAGTCGGATC
TCCCTTTGGGCCGCCTCCCCGCCTGGATCCTGTGCCTTCTAGTTGCCAGCCATCTGTTGTTTGCCCCTCC
CCCGTGCCTTCCTTGACCCTGGAAGGTGCCACTCCCACTGTCCTTTCCTAATAAAATGAGGAAATTGCAT
CGCATTGTCTGAGTAGGTGTCATTCTATTCTGGGGGGTGGGGTGGGGCAGGACAGCAAGGGGGAGGATTG
GGAAGACAATAGCAGGCATGCTGGGGATGCGGTGGGCTCTATGGCAGGAACCCCTAGTGATGGAGTTGGC
CACTCCCTCTCTGCGCGCTCGCTCGCTCACTGAGGCCGGGCGACCAAAGGTCGCCCGACGCCCGGGCTTT
GCCCGGGCGGCCTCAGTGAGCGAGCGAGCGCGCAGCTGCCTGCAGGGGCGCCTGATGCGGTATTTTCTCC
TTACGCATCTGTGCGGTATTTCACACCGCATA
[142 nt withheld, positions 3253-3394]
C
[141 nt withheld, positions 3396-3536]
CCTTTGACGTTGGAGTCCACGTTCTTT
[37 nt withheld, positions 3564-3600]
ACCCTATCTCGGGCTATTCTTTTGATTTATAAGGGATTTTGCCGATTTCGGCCTATTGGTTAAAAAATGA
GCTGATTTAACAAAAATTTAACGCGAATTTTAACAAAATATTAACGTTTACAATTTTATGGTGCACTCTC
AGTACAATCTGCTCTGATGCCGCATAGTTAAGCCAGCCCCGACACCCGCCAACACCCGCTGACGCGCCCT
GACGGGCTTGTCTGCTCCCGGCATCCGCTTACAGACAAGCTGTGACCGTCTCCGGGAGCTGCATGTGTCA
GAGGTTTTCACCGTCATCACCGAAACGCGCGAGACGAAAGGGCCTCGTGATACGCCTATTTTTATAGGTT
AATGTCATGATAATAATGGTTTCTTAGACGTCAGGTGGCACTTTTCGGGGAAATGTGCGCGGAACCCCTA
TTTGTTTATTTTTCTAAATACATTCAAATATGTATCCGCTCATGAGACAATAACCCTGATAAATGCTTCA
ATAATATTGAAAAAGGAAGAGTATGAGTATTCAACATTTCCGTGTCGCCCTTATTCCCTTTTTTGCGGCA
TTTTGCCTTCCTGTTTTTGCTCACCCAGAAACGCTGGTGAAAGTAAAAGATGCTGAAGATCAGTTGGGTG
CACGAGTGGGTTACATCGAACTGGATCTCAACAGCGGTAAGATCCTTGAGAGTTTTCGCCCCGAAGAACG
TTTTCCAATGATGAGCACTTTTAAAGTTCTGCTATGTGGCGCGGTATTATCCCGTATTGACGCCGGGCAA
GAGCAACTCGGTCGCCGCATACACTATTCTCAGAATGACTTGGTTGAGTACTCACCAGTCACAGAAAAGC
ATCTTACGGATGGCATGACAGTAAGAGAATTATGCAGTGCTGCCATAACCATGAGTGATAACACTGCGGC
CAACTTACTTCTGACAACGATCGGAGGACCGAAGGAGCTAACCGCTTTTTTGCACAACATGGGGGATCAT
GTAACTCGCCTTGATCGTTGGGAACCGGAGCTGAATGAAGCCATACCAAACGACGAGCGTGACACCACGA
TGCCTGTAGCAATGGCAACAACGTTGCGCAAACTATTAACTGGCGAACTACTTACTCTAGCTTCCCGGCA
ACAATTAATAGACTGGATGGAGGCGGATAAAGTTGCAGGACCACTTCTGCGCTCGGCCCTTCCGGCTGGC
TGGTTTATTGCTGATAAATCTGGAGCCGGTGAGCGTGGGTCTCGCGGTATCATTGCAGCACTGGGGCCAG
ATGGTAAGCCCTCCCGTATCGTAGTTATCTACACGACGGGGAGTCAGGCAACTATGGATGAACGAAATAG
ACAGATCGCTGAGATAGGTGCCTCACTGATTAAGCATTGGTAACTGTCAGACCAAGTTTACTCATATATA
CTTTAGATTGATTTAAAACTTCATTTTTAATTTAAAAGGATCTAGGTGAAGATCCTTTTTGATAATCTCA
TGACCAAAATCCCTTAACGTGAGTTTTCGTTCCACTGAGCGTCAGACCCCGTAGAAAAGATCAAAGGATC
TTCTTGAGATCCTTTTTTTCTGCGCGTAATCTGCTGCTTGCAAACAAAAAAACCACCGCTACCAGCGGTG
GTTTGTTTGCCGGATCAAGAGCTACCAACTCTTTTTCCGAAGGTAACTGGCTTCAGCAGAGCGCAGATAC
CAAATACTGTCCTTCTAGTGTAGCCGTAGTTAGGCCACCACTTCAAGAACTCTGTAGCACCGCCTACATA
CCTCGCTCTGCTAATCCTGTTACCAGTGGCTGCTGCCAGTGGCGATAAGTCGTGTCTTACCGGGTTGGAC
TCAAGACGATAGTTACCGGATAAGGCGCAGCGGTCGGGCTGAACGGGGGGTTCGTGCACACAGCCCAGCT
TGGAGCGAACGACCTACACCGAACTGAGATACCTACAGCGTGAGCTATGAGAAAGCGCCACGCTTCCCGA
AGGGAGAAAGGCGGACAGGTATCCGGTAAGCGGCAGGGTCGGAACAGGAGAGCGCACGAGGGAGCTTCCA
GGGGGAAACGCCTGGTATCTTTATAGTCCTGTCGGGTTTCGCCACCTCTGACTTGAGCGTCGATTTTTGT
GATGCTCGTCAGGGGGGCGGAGCCTATGGAAAAACGCCAGCAACGCGGCCTTTTTACGGTTCCTGGCCTT
TTGCTGGCCTTTTGCTCACATGT
