Features (pLannotate 1.2.2; 16 found; start..end, strand, type, name):
      1..87      -  repeat_region  AAV2 ITR (fragment): inverted terminal repeat of adeno-associated virus serotype 2 inverted
    121..568     +  promoter       hSyn promoter: human synapsin I promoter; confers neuron-specific expression (Kügler et al., 2003)
    611..660     -  intron         β-globin intron (fragment): internally truncated intron from human β-globin
    701..2053    -  CDS            GCaMP6s: improved fluorescent protein-based calcium sensor (Chen et al., 2013)
   2102..2152    -  intron         β-globin intron (fragment): internally truncated intron from human β-globin
   2191..2779    +  misc_feature   WPRE: woodchuck hepatitis virus posttranscriptional regulatory element
   2787..3011    +  polyA_signal   bGH poly(A) signal: bovine growth hormone polyadenylation signal
   3013..3153    +  repeat_region  AAV2 ITR: inverted terminal repeat of adeno-associated virus serotype 2 inverted
   3158..3209    -  misc_feature   bom (fragment): basis of mobility region from pBR322
   3228..3683    +  rep_origin     f1 ori (sequence partly withheld): f1 bacteriophage origin of replication; arrow indicates direction of (+) strand synthesis
   3684..3733    -  misc_feature   bom (fragment): basis of mobility region from pBR322
   3835..3870    -  CDS            rop (fragment): Rop protein, which maintains plasmids at low copy number; rop
   3965..4069    +  promoter       AmpR promoter: bla
   4070..4930    +  CDS            AmpR: β-lactamase; bla; confers resistance to ampicillin, carbenicillin, and related antibiotics
   5101..5689    +  rep_origin     ori: high-copy-number ColE1/pMB1/pBR322/pUC origin of replication
   5751..5793    -  repeat_region  AAV2 ITR (fragment): inverted terminal repeat of adeno-associated virus serotype 2 inverted
>Addgene plasmid #178514 | pAAV-syn-F14F15S-jGCaMP7s | addgene full sequence | sequence record 351982 | Addgene NGS Result
GGCGTCGGGCGACCTTTGGTCGCCCGGCCTCAGTGAGCGAGCGAGCGCGCAGAGAGGGAGTGGCCAACTC
CATCACTAGGGGTTCCTGTCGACGCTAGACTGCAGAGGGCCCTGCGTATGAGTGCAAGTGGGTTTTAGGA
CCAGGATGAGGCGGGGTGGGGGTGCCTACCTGACGACCGACCCCGACCCACTGGACAAGCACCCAACCCC
CATTCCCCAAATTGCGCATCCCCTATCAGAGAGGGGGAGGGGAAACAGGATGCGGCGAGGCGCGTGCGCA
CTGCCAGCTTCAGCACCGCGGACAGTGCCTTCGCCCCCGCCTGGCGGCGCGCGCCACCGCCGCCTCAGCA
CTGAAGGCGCGCTGACGTCACTCGCCGGTCCCCCGCAAACTCCCCTTCCCGGCCACCTTGGTCGCGTCCG
CGCCGCCGCCGGCCCAGCCGGACCGCACCACGCGAGGCGCGAGATAGGGGGGCACGGGCGCGACCATCTG
CGCTGCGGCGCCGGCGACTCAGCGCTGCCTCAGTCTGCGGTGGGCAGCGGAGGAGTCGTGTCGTGCCTGA
GAGCGCAGTCGAATTCGAAGTTCCTATTCTATCAGAAGTATAGGAACTTCGCAGAATGGTAGCTGGATTG
TAGCTGCTATTAGCAATATGAAACCTCTTAGAAGTTCCTATTCTTATAGGAGTATAGGAACTTCGCTAGC
TCACTTCGCTGTCATCATTTGTACAAACTCTTCGTAGTTTACCTGACCATCCCCATCGATGTCTGCTTCC
CTGATCATTTCATCAACCTCTTCATCTGTTAACTTCTCTCCAAGGTTTGTCATCACGTGGCGAAGCTCTG
CTGCACTGATGTAGCCATTGCCATCCTTATCAAACACACCGAACGCTTCTCTAATTTCTTCTTCCGTGTC
CCTGTATTTCATTTTTCTTGCCATCATTGTCAGGAACTCAGGGAAGTCGATTGTGCCGTCACCGTCGGCA
TCTACTTCATTGATCATGTCCTGCAGCTCTGCTTCTGTGGGGTTCTGCCCCAGAGACCGCATCACCGTCC
CCAGCTCCTTGGTTGTTATTGTCCCATCCCCGTCCTTGTCAAATAGGGAGAAAAGCTCTTTAAATTCTGC
GATCTGCTCTTCAGTCAGTTGGTCAGGAAGGTTGTACTCCAGCTTGTGCCCCAGGATGTTGCCGTCCTCC
TTGAAGTCGATGCCCTTAAGCTCGATGCGGTTCACCAGGGTGTCGCCCTCGAACTTCACCTCGGCGCGGG
TCTTGTAGTTGCCGTCGTCCTTGAAGAAGATGGTGCGCTCCTGGATGTAGCCTTCGGGCATGGCGGACTT
GAAGAAGTCGTGCTGCTTCATGTGGTCGGGGTAGCGGCTGAAGCACTGCACGCCGTAGGTCAGGGTGGTC
ACGAGGGTGGGCCAGGGCACGGGCAGCTTGCCGGTGGTGCAGATGAACTTCAGGGTCAGCTTGCCGTAGG
TGGCATCGCCCTCACCCTCGCCGGACACGCTGAACTTGTGGCCGTTTACGTCGCCGTCCAGCTCGACCAG
GATGGGCACCACCCCGGTGAACAGCTCCTCGCCCTTGCTCACCATGCTCCCTCCGGTACCGCCCTTGTAC
AGCTCGTCCATGCCGAGAGTGATCCCGGCGGCGGTCACGAACTCCAGCAGGACCATGTGATCGCGCTTCT
CGTTGGGGTCTTTCGAAAGTTTGGACTGCACGCTCAGGTAGTGGTTGTCGGGCAGCAGCACGGGGCCGTC
GCCGATGGGGGTGTTCTGCTGGTAGTGGTAGGCGAGCTGCACGCCGCCGTCCTCGATGTTGTGGCGGATG
TGGAAGTTCGCCTTGATGCCGTTCTTCTGCTTGTCGGCCTTGATATAGACGTTCTCGAGTGAGCTCAGCC
GACCTATCACTCTGACTGCGTGACCTGTCTTATTCCACTTACGACGTGATGAGTCGACCATGGTGGCGAG
ATCCTTATCGTCATCGTCGTACAGATCCCGACCCATTTGCTGTCCACCAGTCATGCTAGCCATACCATGA
TGATGATGATGATGAGAACCCATGGTGGCGGCGCGCCGAAGTTCCTATACTTCTGATAGAATAGGAACTT
CTTGCCTTAACCCAGAAATTATCACTGTTATTCTTTAGAATGGTGCAAAGAGAAGTTCCTATACTCCTAT
AAGAATAGGAACTTCTCCGGAATCAACCTCTGGATTACAAAATTTGTGAAAGATTGACTGGTATTCTTAA
CTATGTTGCTCCTTTTACGCTATGTGGATACGCTGCTTTAATGCCTTTGTATCATGCTATTGCTTCCCGT
ATGGCTTTCATTTTCTCCTCCTTGTATAAATCCTGGTTGCTGTCTCTTTATGAGGAGTTGTGGCCCGTTG
TCAGGCAACGTGGCGTGGTGTGCACTGTGTTTGCTGACGCAACCCCCACTGGTTGGGGCATTGCCACCAC
CTGTCAGCTCCTTTCCGGGACTTTCGCTTTCCCCCTCCCTATTGCCACGGCGGAACTCATCGCCGCCTGC
CTTGCCCGCTGCTGGACAGGGGCTCGGCTGTTGGGCACTGACAATTCCGTGGTGTTGTCGGGGAAGCTGA
CGTCCTTTCCATGGCTGCTCGCCTGTGTTGCCACCTGGATTCTGCGCGGGACGTCCTTCTGCTACGTCCC
TTCGGCCCTCAATCCAGCGGACCTTCCTTCCCGCGGCCTGCTGCCGGCTCTGCGGCCTCTTCCGCGTCTT
CGCCTTCGCCCTCAGACGAGTCGGATCTCCCTTTGGGCCGCCTCCCCGCCTGGATCCTGTGCCTTCTAGT
TGCCAGCCATCTGTTGTTTGCCCCTCCCCCGTGCCTTCCTTGACCCTGGAAGGTGCCACTCCCACTGTCC
TTTCCTAATAAAATGAGGAAATTGCATCGCATTGTCTGAGTAGGTGTCATTCTATTCTGGGGGGTGGGGT
GGGGCAGGACAGCAAGGGGGAGGATTGGGAAGACAATAGCAGGCATGCTGGGGATGCGGTGGGCTCTATG
GCAGGAACCCCTAGTGATGGAGTTGGCCACTCCCTCTCTGCGCGCTCGCTCGCTCACTGAGGCCGGGCGA
CCAAAGGTCGCCCGACGCCCGGGCTTTGCCCGGGCGGCCTCAGTGAGCGAGCGAGCGCGCAGCTGCCTGC
AGGGGCGCCTGATGCGGTATTTTCTCCTTACGCATCTGTGCGGTATTTCACACCGCATA
[95 nt withheld, positions 3210-3304]
T
[46 nt withheld, positions 3306-3351]
C
[141 nt withheld, positions 3353-3493]
CCTTTGACGTTGGAGTCCACGTTCTTT
[37 nt withheld, positions 3521-3557]
ACTCTATCTCGGGCTATTCTTTTGATTTATAAGGGATTTTGCCGATTTCGGTCTATTGGTTAAAAAATGA
GCTGATTTAACAAAAATTTAACGCGAATTTTAACAAAATATTAACGTTTACAATTTTATGGTGCACTCTC
AGTACAATCTGCTCTGATGCCGCATAGTTAAGCCAGCCCCGACACCCGCCAACACCCGCTGACGCGCCCT
GACGGGCTTGTCTGCTCCCGGCATCCGCTTACAGACAAGCTGTGACCGTCTCCGGGAGCTGCATGTGTCA
GAGGTTTTCACCGTCATCACCGAAACGCGCGAGACGAAAGGGCCTCGTGATACGCCTATTTTTATAGGTT
AATGTCATGATAATAATGGTTTCTTAGACGTCAGGTGGCACTTTTCGGGGAAATGTGCGCGGAACCCCTA
TTTGTTTATTTTTCTAAATACATTCAAATATGTATCCGCTCATGAGACAATAACCCTGATAAATGCTTCA
ATAATATTGAAAAAGGAAGAGTATGAGTATTCAACATTTCCGTGTCGCCCTTATTCCCTTTTTTGCGGCA
TTTTGCCTTCCTGTTTTTGCTCACCCAGAAACGCTGGTGAAAGTAAAAGATGCTGAAGATCAGTTGGGTG
CACGAGTGGGTTACATCGAACTGGATCTCAACAGCGGTAAGATCCTTGAGAGTTTTCGCCCCGAAGAACG
TTTTCCAATGATGAGCACTTTTAAAGTTCTGCTATGTGGCGCGGTATTATCCCGTATTGACGCCGGGCAA
GAGCAACTCGGTCGCCGCATACACTATTCTCAGAATGACTTGGTTGAGTACTCACCAGTCACAGAAAAGC
ATCTTACGGATGGCATGACAGTAAGAGAATTATGCAGTGCTGCCATAACCATGAGTGATAACACTGCGGC
CAACTTACTTCTGACAACGATCGGAGGACCGAAGGAGCTAACCGCTTTTTTGCACAACATGGGGGATCAT
GTAACTCGCCTTGATCGTTGGGAACCGGAGCTGAATGAAGCCATACCAAACGACGAGCGTGACACCACGA
TGCCTGTAGCAATGGCAACAACGTTGCGCAAACTATTAACTGGCGAACTACTTACTCTAGCTTCCCGGCA
ACAATTAATAGACTGGATGGAGGCGGATAAAGTTGCAGGACCACTTCTGCGCTCGGCCCTTCCGGCTGGC
TGGTTTATTGCTGATAAATCTGGAGCCGGTGAGCGTGGGTCTCGCGGTATCATTGCAGCACTGGGGCCAG
ATGGTAAGCCCTCCCGTATCGTAGTTATCTACACGACGGGGAGTCAGGCAACTATGGATGAACGAAATAG
ACAGATCGCTGAGATAGGTGCCTCACTGATTAAGCATTGGTAACTGTCAGACCAAGTTTACTCATATATA
CTTTAGATTGATTTAAAACTTCATTTTTAATTTAAAAGGATCTAGGTGAAGATCCTTTTTGATAATCTCA
TGACCAAAATCCCTTAACGTGAGTTTTCGTTCCACTGAGCGTCAGACCCCGTAGAAAAGATCAAAGGATC
TTCTTGAGATCCTTTTTTTCTGCGCGTAATCTGCTGCTTGCAAACAAAAAAACCACCGCTACCAGCGGTG
GTTTGTTTGCCGGATCAAGAGCTACCAACTCTTTTTCCGAAGGTAACTGGCTTCAGCAGAGCGCAGATAC
CAAATACTGTTCTTCTAGTGTAGCCGTAGTTAGGCCACCACTTCAAGAACTCTGTAGCACCGCCTACATA
CCTCGCTCTGCTAATCCTGTTACCAGTGGCTGCTGCCAGTGGCGATAAGTCGTGTCTTACCGGGTTGGAC
TCAAGACGATAGTTACCGGATAAGGCGCAGCGGTCGGGCTGAACGGGGGGTTCGTGCACACAGCCCAGCT
TGGAGCGAACGACCTACACCGAACTGAGATACCTACAGCGTGAGCTATGAGAAAGCGCCACGCTTCCCGA
AGGGAGAAAGGCGGACAGGTATCCGGTAAGCGGCAGGGTCGGAACAGGAGAGCGCACGAGGGAGCTTCCA
GGGGGAAACGCCTGGTATCTTTATAGTCCTGTCGGGTTTCGCCACCTCTGACTTGAGCGTCGATTTTTGT
GATGCTCGTCAGGGGGGCGGAGCCTATGGAAAAACGCCAGCAACGCGGCCTTTTTACGGTTCCTGGCCTT
TTGCTGGCCTTTTGCTCACATGTCCTGCAGGCAGCTGCGCGCTCGCTCGCTCACTGAGGCCGCCCG
